>Addgene plasmid #157189 | pD649-HAsp-CD80-COMP5AP-AviTag-9xHis | addgene full sequence | sequence record 420988 | Addgene NGS Result
GTTATCAGAACCGCCCAGGGGGCCCGAGCTTAAGACTGGCCGTCGTTTTACAACACAGAAAGAGTTTGTA
GAAACGCAAAAAGGCCATCCGTCAGGGGCCTTCTGCTTAGTTTGATGCCTGGCAGTTCCCTACTCTCGCC
TTCCGCTTCCTCGCTCACTGACTCGCTGCGCTCGGTCGTTCGGCTGCGGCGAGCGGTATCAGCTCACTCA
AAGGCGGTAATACGGTTATCCACAGAATCAGGGGATAACGCAGGAAAGAACATGTGAGCAAAAGGCCAGC
AAAAGGCCAGGAACCGTAAAAAGGCCGCGTTGCTGGCGTTTTTCCATAGGCTCCGCCCCCCTGACGAGCA
TCACAAAAATCGACGCTCAAGTCAGAGGTGGCGAAACCCGACAGGACTATAAAGATACCAGGCGTTTCCC
CCTGGAAGCTCCCTCGTGCGCTCTCCTGTTCCGACCCTGCCGCTTACCGGATACCTGTCCGCCTTTCTCC
CTTCGGGAAGCGTGGCGCTTTCTCATAGCTCACGCTGTAGGTATCTCAGTTCGGTGTAGGTCGTTCGCTC
CAAGCTGGGCTGTGTGCACGAACCCCCCGTTCAGCCCGACCGCTGCGCCTTATCCGGTAACTATCGTCTT
GAGTCCAACCCGGTAAGACACGACTTATCGCCACTGGCAGCAGCCACTGGTAACAGGATTAGCAGAGCGA
GGTATGTAGGCGGTGCTACAGAGTTCTTGAAGTGGTGGGCTAACTACGGCTACACTAGAAGAACAGTATT
TGGTATCTGCGCTCTGCTGAAGCCAGTTACCTTCGGAAAAAGAGTTGGTAGCTCTTGATCCGGCAAACAA
ACCACCGCTGGTAGCGGTGGTTTTTTTGTTTGCAAGCAGCAGATTACGCGCAGAAAAAAAGGATCTCAAG
AAGATCCTTTGATCTTTTCTACGGGGTCTGACGCTCAGTGGAACGACGCGCGCGTAACTCACGTTAAGGG
ATTTTGGTCATGAGCAAGGGGTGTTATGAGCCATATTCAGGTATAAATGGGCTCGCGATAATGTTCAGAA
TTGGTTAATTGGTTGTAACACTGACCCCTATTTGTTTATTTTTCTAAATACATTCAAATATGTATCCGCT
CATGAGACAATAACCCTGATAAATGCTTCAATAATATTGAAAAAGGAAGAATATGAGTATTCAACATTTC
CGTGTCGCCCTTATTCCCTTTTTTGCGGCATTTTGCCTTCCTGTTTTTGCTCACCCAGAAACGCTGGTGA
AAGTAAAAGATGCTGAAGATCAGTTGGGTGCACGAGTGGGTTACATCGAACTGGATCTCAACAGCGGTAA
GATCCTTGAGAGTTTTCGCCCCGAAGAACGTTTTCCAATGATGAGCACTTTTAAAGTTCTGCTATGTGGC
GCGGTATTATCCCGTATTGACGCCGGGCAAGAGCAACTCGGTCGCCGCATACACTATTCTCAGAATGACT
TGGTTGAGTACTCACCAGTCACAGAAAAGCATCTTACGGATGGCATGACAGTAAGAGAATTATGCAGTGC
TGCCATAACCATGAGTGATAACACTGCGGCCAACTTACTTCTGACAACGATCGGAGGACCGAAGGAGCTA
ACCGCTTTTTTGCACAACATGGGGGATCATGTAACTCGCCTTGATCGTTGGGAACCGGAGCTGAATGAAG
CCATACCAAACGACGAGCGTGACACCACGATGCCTGTAGCGATGGCAACAACGTTGCGCAAACTATTAAC
TGGCGAACTACTTACTCTAGCTTCCCGGCAACAATTAATAGACTGGATGGAGGCGGATAAAGTTGCAGGA
CCACTTCTGCGCTCGGCCCTTCCGGCTGGCTGGTTTATTGCTGATAAATCCGGAGCCGGTGAGCGTGGTT
CTCGCGGTATCATCGCAGCGCTGGGGCCAGATGGTAAGCCCTCCCGTATCGTAGTTATCTACACGACGGG
GAGTCAGGCAACTATGGATGAACGAAATAGACAGATCGCTGAGATAGGTGCCTCACTGATTAAGCATTGG
TAATGACCATGATTACGCCAAGCTCTAGCTAGAGGTCGACGGTATACAGACATGATAAGATACATTGATG
AGTTTGGACAAACCACAACTAGAATGCAGTGAAAAAAATGCTTTATTTGTGAAATTTGTGATGCTATTGC
TTTATTTGTAACCATTATAAGCTGCAATAAACAAGTTGGGGTGGGCGAAGAACTCCAGCATGAGATCCCC
GCGCTGGAGGATCATCCAGCCGGCGTCCCGGAAAACGATTCCGAAGCCCAACCTTTCATAGAAGGCGGCG
GTGGAATCGAAATCTCGTAGCACGTGTCAGGCACCGGGCTTGCGGGTCATGCACCAGGTGCGCGGTCCTT
CGGGCACCTCGACGTCGGCGGTGACGGTGAAGCCGAGCCGCTCGTAGAAGGGGAGGTTGCGGGGCGCGGA
TGTCTCCAGGAAGGCGGGCACCCCGGCGCGCTCGGCCGCCTCCACTCCGGGGAGCACGACGGCGCTGCCC
AGACCCTTGCCCTGGTGGTCGGGCGAGACGCCGACGGTGGCCAGGAACCACGCGGGCTCCTTGGGCCGGT
GCGGCGCCAGGAGGCCTTCCATCTGTTGCTGCGCGGCCAGCCGGGAACCGCTCAACTCGGCCATGCGCGG
GCCGATCTCGGCGAACACCGCCCCCGCTTCGACGCTCTCCGGCGTGGTCCAGACCGCCACCGCGGCGCCG
TCGTCCGCGACCCACACCTTGCCGATGTCGAGCCCGACGCGCGTGAGGAAGAGTTCTTGCAGCTCGGTGA
CCCGCTCGATGTGGCGGTCCGGATCGACGGTGTGGCGCGTGGCGGGGTAGTCGGCGAACGCGGCGGCGAG
GGTGCGTACGGCCCTGGGGACGTCGTCGCGGGTGGCGAGGCGCACCGTGGGCTTGTACTCGGTCATGGTT
TAGTTCCTCACCTTGTCGTATTATACTATGCCGATATACTATGCCGATGATTAATTGTCAACACGTGCTG
ATCAGATCCGAAAATGGATATACAAGCTCCCGGGAGCTTTTTGCAAAAGCCTAGGCCTCCAAAAAAGCCT
CCTCACTACTTCTGGAATAGCTCAGAGGCAGAGGCGGCCTCGGCCTCTGCATAAATAAAAAAAATTAGTC
AGCCATGGGGCGGAGAATGGGCGGAACTGGGCGGAGTTAGGGGCGGGATGGGCGGAGTTAGGGGCGGGAC
TATGGTTGCTGACTAATTGAGATGCATGCTTTGCATACTTCTGCCTGCTGGGGAGCCTGGGGACTTTCCA
CACCTGGTTGCTGACTAATTGAGATGCATGCTTTGCATACTTCTGCCTGCTGGGGAGCCTGGGGACTTTC
CACACCCTAACTGACACACATTCCACAGAATTAATTCGCGTTAAATTTTTGTTAAATCAGCTCATTTTTT
AACCAATAGGCCGAAATCGGCAAAATCCCTTATAAATCAAAAGAATAGACCGAGATAGGGTTGAGTGTTG
TGATGCAATTTCCTCATTTTATTAGGAAAGGACAGTGGGAGTGGCACCTTCCAGGGTCAAGGAAGGCACG
GGGGAGGGGCAAACAACAGATGGCTGGCAACTAGAAGGCACAGTCGAGGCTGATTTTCTCTATCTATTTA
TTTTACTACTCAAGACTATCTTGCAAAGTAGAAGAACCCTGTCTGCAGTATGACGACCGTGTATACCCGA
TTGGCTTACCGGGTAACGCGTTGTGCCAGTGACTACAGGCCGGCCTTAATGGTGATGGTGATGGTGATGG
TGATGTTCGTGCCATTCGATTTTCTGAGCCTCGAAGATGTCGTTCAGTCCTCCGCCACCCGGGTGCGCGG
CGTCGGTGGTGCCGGCGGGGGGCGCCAGGTCGCAGGCGGTGTAGGGCTCCAGGCAGGCGGCGAAGGCCAT
GACGTGCGCTATGAAGGTCTGCTCCTGCACGCCGTGAACCAGGTGCGCCTGCGGGCCGCGCGCGAACACC
GCCACGTCCTCGCCTGCGTGGGTCTCTTCGTCCAGGGGCACTGCTGACTGCTGCCGATACTCGGGGCTCC
CGCTCTCGCTCTCGGTAACATCCGGCCGGGCGCCGTCCTTGAGCACATAGCCTGGACCGTTTCCGTATAG
GAGGACCGTGTAGGCCTTCCTGTCCCGGGCCTTGCCAGGGGCCAGCCCGAAGATGGAGCTCCCTCGCAGG
GGGTAGCCTCCGAAGGAGAAGACGTGGGAGTGGTCGGCAGTGACGAGGCTCAGCGTGTCCTCCTCGCTGG
TGAGCTGGCCCGCCCTCTCAATGGCGTCGTCGAACATGATCGTCTCAGTCAGTGCCCGGTAAGCCCTGCT
TTCATGATGACCATGGTCGATGCGACCACCCTCCACGAAGAGGAAGAAGCCGCGGGGGTTCCTGCTCAGC
AGGCGCAGGGCAGCCTCTGTCATCTCCATCAGGGAGGGGTCCAGTGTGGAGTCTCGGTGGATCTCGTATT
TCATGTCTCCAGGCTCAAAGAGACCCATGAGATGGGTCACAGACGGGTCCAGGGAAGCCTGCATGAGCTC
AGTGCGGTTCCACACATACCGGGCACCCTGGCGCTTCGCCAGCCATTCCTGCACCAGATTCTTCCCGTCC
AGCCTGGTCCCACCTTGGCTGTAGTCATCTGGGTACTCAGGGTCTGGGGTTCCCATGCGAAACATGTACT
TTCGGCCTCCACCTAGGATCACGTCAATGTCCATGTTGGAGATGAGCTGCGTAGCGATGTCCTGGCACCC
CTCCTGGCGGGCCGAGGCAGGCACGTCGGCGTCCGAGTACCAGTTGCGGTTCACCGTGTGGGCGTAGGTG
CCGGCTGGCGAGGCGTGCTGCACTCGTGTGGTGGTTACCACTCCCACTGACTTCCCTGCTTTCTTGGCCC
GATTCATCACGGAGATGACCTCGTTGCCGCGTGTCGTGTTGCACTGGTTAAAGCGGGCGGCTGCACTCAA
GCCAATGGTCTGGAAGTTGCCCTTGACCCCGCACAGGTAGGCCGTGGCTGTGGCTCCACTGTCTGGCACA
TGTTTGTCTACATTGTATGTCTTGGACAGAGCCACATATGGGAAGCGGTCCATGGCCAGGGGTATCTCAG
GCCCCAGTTTGTCCTTCTTCTGCCCTTTTAGGATCCTGGCAGCTGTCACCGTAGACACCCCCATCCCATC
GCCCAGGAAGATGATGAGGTTCTTGGCGGCTGTCTGTGCAGGCTGCAGCTTCTTGGCGGCACCCAGGGCC
TCGGCTGCCTCGCGGTTCCAGAAGTCCGGGTTCTCCTCCTCAACTGGGATGATGGAGCCGGAGCCTCTAG
AGGGCTGCATACCGCAGGCGTCGCACTCCATCACGGTGTTCTTCAGGAAGGTGATCTCCTTCACGCGGTG
GCGCAGCAGCTCGCGCACGTCCTGCAGGGCGGCATTGGTCTCCTGCAGCTCGCGCAGCATCTGGGGGGCC
AGATCGCCGCCGGGATTGCCGCTTCCGCCTGGTCCCTGGAACAGCACCTCCAGAGATCCGCCCTTGCCAT
CAATCAATCTTGGATCAACTTGATCTTCCGGCGCGCCATTGTCGGGGAAGTGCTCTTGCTTGGTGGTATT
CCAGTTGAAGGTCTGGTTCACTCTCAGGTGGCCGTACTTAATCAGGCACATGAAGCTGTGGTTGGTGGTC
ATGTTGAAGTCCAGCTTGCTGGACACGGCATACAGCTCTGTCTCGGGGTCCTGAGACACGGTGGTGTTGA
TGGCGTTCAGTTCCTCGCCGTTTTCCAGCCAAGACAGATGAGGCTCTGGAAAGCCGCCGCTGGTGCTACA
GATGATCCGTCTGATGTTGCTGGTGGGGATCTCGAAGTCGCTGATGCTAGGTGTGGGAAAGTCGGCCTTC
ACGCTCAGTGTCACTTCGGCCAGGTGTTCCCGCTTGAAGGCGTCCTTCTCGTACTTCAGCACCACGCACT
CATAGGTGCCCTCATCAGAAGGCCTCAGGGCCAGAATCACGATGCTCAGGTTGTTGGTGATGTCGAAGAT
GGTCCGGTTCTTGTACTCGGGCCAGATGTTCATGTCGCCGCTCATCATGGTCAGCACCATTTTCTTTTCT
TTCTGCCAGTAGATCCTGGTCTGGGCCAGTTCTTCCACTGAAACGTTGTGGCCGCAGCTCAGTGTGGCGA
CCTCTTTCACTTCTTTGGTCACGTGGATCACGGCGGCCGCAGCGAACACCAGGCAGAAGATGTAGCTCAG
GGCAATGATGGTCTTCATGGTGGCGCTAGCAGGCGCGTTTTCGATAGAACCGAGGTGCAGTTGGACCTGG
GAGTGGACACCTGTGGAGAGAAAGGCAAAGTGGATGTTATTCTATAGTGTCACCTAAATCGTATGTGTAT
GATACATAAGGTTATGTATTAATTGTAGCCGCGTTCTAACGAAGCCAAGGGGGTGGGCCTATAGACTCTA
TAGGCGGTACTTACGTCACTCTTGGCACGGGGAATCCGCGTTCCAATGCACCGTTCCCGGCCGCGGAGGC
TGGATCGGTCCCGGTGTCTTCTATGGAGGTCAAAACAGCGTGGATGGCGTCTCCAGGCGATCTGACGGTT
CACTAAACGAGCTCTGCTTATATAGACCTCCCACCGTACACGCCTACCGCCCATTTGCGTCAATGGGGCG
GAGTTGTTACGACATTTTGGAAAGTCCCGTTGATTTTGGTGCCAAAACAAACTCCCATTGACGTCAATGG
GGTGGAGACTTGGAAATCCCCGTGAGTCAAACCGCTATCCACGCCCATTGATGTACTGCCAAAACCGCAT
CACCATGGTAATAGCGATGACTAATACGTAGATGTACTGCCAAGTAGGAAAGTCCCATAAGGTCATGTAC
TGGGCATAATGCCAGGCGGGCCATTTACCGTCATTGACGTCAATAGGGGGCGTACTTGGCATATGATACA
CTTGATGTACTGCCAAGTGGGCAGTTTACCGTAAATACTCCACCCATTGACGTCAATGGAAAGTCCCTAT
TGGCGTTACTATGGGAACATACGTCATTATTGACGTCAATGGGCGGGGGTCGTTGGGCGGTCAGCCAGGC
GGGCCATTTACCGTAAGTTATGTAACGCGGAACTCCATATATGGGCTATGAACTAATGACCCCGTAATTG
ATTACTATTAATAACTAGTCAATAATCAATGCCAACATGGCGGTCATATTGGACATGAGCCAATATAAAT
GTACATATTATGATATAGATACAACGTATGCAATGGCCAATAGCCAATATTGATTTATGCTATATAACCA
ATGAATAATATGGCTAATGGCCAATATTGAGTCAACGCCACTGTGCATGAAGCTCGTAATTGTTATCCGC
TCACAATTAAGGGCGACACAAAATTTATTCTAAATGATAATAAATACTGATAACATCTTATAGTTTGTAT
TATATTTTGTATTATCGTTGACATGTATAATTTTGATATCAAAAACTGATTTTCCCTTTATTATTTTCGA
GATTTATTTTCTTAATTCTCTTTAACAAACTAGAAATATTGTATATACAAAAAATCATAAATAATAGATG
AATAGTTTAATTATAGGTGTTCATCAATCGAAAAAGCAACGTATCTTATTTAAAGTGCGTTGCTTTTTTC
TCATTTATAAGGTTAAATAATTCTCATATATCAAGCAAAGTGACAGGCGCCCTTAAATATTCTGACAAAT
GCTCTTTCCCTAAACTCCCCCCATAAAAAAACCCGCCGAAGCGGGTTTTTACGTTATTTGCGGATTAACG
ATTACTC
Features (pLannotate 1.2.2; 24 found; start..end, strand, type, name):
     35..54      +  CDS            lacZα (fragment): LacZα fragment of β-galactosidase; lacZ fragment
     79..96      -  terminator     rrnB T2 terminator (fragment): transcription terminator T2 from the E. coli rrnB gene
    321..909     -  rep_origin     ori: high-copy-number ColE1/pMB1/pBR322/pUC origin of replication
   1020..1044    +  CDS            KanR (fragment): aminoglycoside phosphotransferase; aph(3')-Ia; confers resistance to kanamycin
   1074..1170    +  promoter       AmpR promoter (fragment): bla
   1173..2033    +  CDS            AmpR: β-lactamase; bla; confers resistance to ampicillin, carbenicillin, and related antibiotics
   2086..2207    -  polyA_signal   SV40 poly(A) signal: SV40 polyadenylation signal
   2202..2327    -  CDS            ble (fragment): BLE_KLEPN - Experimental evidence at protein level: Swiss-Prot protein existence level 1. Binding protein with a strong affinity to the bleomycin family of antibiotics. Binds to CL990; an antimitotic-antibiotic compound. From Klebsiella pneumoniae.
   2337..2936    -  CDS            PuroR (fragment): puromycin N-acetyltransferase; pac from Streptomyces; confers resistance to puromycin
   2955..3002    -  promoter       EM7 promoter: synthetic bacterial promoter&nbsp
   3050..3379    -  promoter       SV40 promoter: SV40 enhancer and early promoter
   3393..3501    -  rep_origin     f1 ori (fragment): f1 bacteriophage origin of replication; arrow indicates direction of (+) strand synthesis
   3502..3613    -  polyA_signal   bGH poly(A) signal: bovine growth hormone polyadenylation signal
   3759..3782    -  CDS            8xHis: 8xHis affinity tag
   3786..3827    -  CDS            AviTag™ (fragment): peptide tag that allows for enzymatic biotinylation
   3852..5304    -  CDS            SEAP (fragment): secreted alkaline phosphatase from human placenta The natural enzyme has a C-terminal transmembrane sequence that is replaced by a GPI anchor.
   5292..5471    -  CDS            Comp (fragment): COMP_RAT - Experimental evidence at protein level: Swiss-Prot protein existence level 1. May play a role in the structural integrity of cartilage via its interaction with other extracellular matrix proteins such as the collagens and fibronectin. Can mediate the interaction of chondrocytes with the cartilage extracellular matrix through interaction with cell surface integrin receptors. Could play a role in the pathogenesis of osteoarthritis. Potent suppressor of apoptosis in both primary chondrocytes and transformed cells. Suppresses apoptosis by blocking the activation of caspase-3 and by indu
   5559..6218    -  CDS            CD80 (fragment): CD80_HUMAN - Also known as CD28LG, CD28LG1, LAB7. Experimental evidence at protein level: Swiss-Prot protein existence level 1. (Microbial infection) Acts as a receptor for adenovirus subgroup B. From Homo sapiens (Human).
   6300..6337    -  CDS            IgH signal sequence (fragment): signal sequence from the mouse immunoglobulin heavy chain variable region
   6341..6359    -  promoter       SP6 promoter: promoter for bacteriophage SP6 RNA polymerase
   6411..6454    -  intron         CMV intron (fragment): modified intron A from human cytomegalovirus
   6590..6793    -  promoter       CMV promoter: human cytomegalovirus (CMV) immediate early promoter
   6794..7097    -  enhancer       CMV enhancer: human cytomegalovirus immediate early enhancer
   7340..7356    -  protein_bind   lac operator: The lac repressor binds to the lac operator to inhibit transcription in E. coli. This inhibition can be relieved by adding lactose or isopropyl-β-D-thiogalactopyranoside (IPTG). lac repressor encoded by lacI
