[The description below was written by a language model from this plasmid's Addgene catalogue record and pLannotate feature annotations shown in this document.]
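Description:
pD649-HAsp-CD80-COMP5AP-AviTag-9xHis is a mammalian expression plasmid built on the pD649 backbone for producing a secreted, multimerised form of the human CD80 (B7-1) extracellular domain. It is maintained in E. coli as a high-copy plasmid through a ColE1/pUC-type origin and selected with ampicillin via the bla gene. The feature table also shows an SV40 early promoter/EM7 promoter cassette driving a puromycin N-acetyltransferase coding region with an SV40 poly(A) signal, which could in principle allow selection in mammalian cells, although the record does not describe that use. Short fragments of lacZα, KanR, ble and the f1 origin are annotated and appear to be backbone remnants.

The expression unit runs from the CMV enhancer and immediate-early promoter, followed by a fragment of CMV intron A and an SP6 promoter that serves as a sequencing primer site and could support in vitro transcription. An N-terminal signal sequence (named "HAsp" in the construct; the annotation tool matches it partially to an immunoglobulin heavy chain leader) directs the protein into the secretory pathway. The CD80 ectodomain, cloned between preserved NotI and AscI sites, is fused at its C terminus to the coiled-coil region of rat cartilage oligomeric matrix protein, which drives pentamerisation, then to human placental alkaline phosphatase, an AviTag for enzymatic biotinylation, and a polyhistidine tag for purification, ending at a bGH poly(A) signal. The pentameric alkaline phosphatase fusion provides high avidity and an enzymatic readout, making it suitable as a probe for detecting weak extracellular receptor–ligand interactions, consistent with its origin in a human IgSF cell-surface interactome screen. The depositor notes that some plasmids in the collection may carry an IS4-like transposase insertion upstream of the CMV promoter; none is annotated here.
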