Addgene plasmid #157189: pD649-HAsp-CD80-COMP5AP-AviTag-9xHis
Purpose: Mammalian expression of cell-surface protein extracellular domain fused to COMP5AP-AviTag-9xHis. Protein is secreted from cells.
Depositing lab: Chris Garcia. Depositing organization: Stanford University. Publication: A Human IgSF Cell-Surface Interactome Reveals a Complex Network of Protein-Protein Interactions. Wojtowicz WM, Vielmetter J, Fernandes RA, Siepe DH, Eastman CL, Chisholm GB, Cox S, Klock H, Anderson PW, Rue SM, Miller JJ, Glaser SM, Bragstad ML, Vance J, Lam AW, Lesley SA, Zinn K, Garcia KC. Cell. 2020 Aug 20;182(4):1027-1043.e17. doi: 10.1016/j.cell.2020.07.025. PubMed 32822567.
Backbone
  Vector backbone: pD649
  Backbone size w/o insert (bp): 7153
  Vector type: Mammalian Expression
Growth in bacteria
  Bacterial resistance: Ampicillin, 100 μg/mL
  Growth temperature: 37°C
  Growth strain: DH5alpha
  Copy number: High Copy
Gene/Insert
  Gene/Insert name: CD80
  Species: H. sapiens (human)
  Insert size (bp): 624
  Entrez Gene: CD80 (a.k.a. B7, B7-1, B7.1, BB1, CD28LG, CD28LG1, LAB7)
  Promoter: CMV/SP6
  Tag / fusion protein: COMP5AP-AviTag-9xHis (C terminal on backbone)
  Cloning method: Restriction Enzyme; 5′ cloning site GCGGCCGC (not destroyed); 3′ cloning site GGCGCGCC (not destroyed)
  Sequencing primers: 5′ ATTTAGGTGACACTATAG; 3′ CGTCGCACTCCATCACGGTG
Resource information
  A portion of this plasmid was derived from a plasmid made by: synthesis by ThermoFisher
Terms and licenses: Academic/Nonprofit Terms; Industry Terms: Not Available to Industry
Depositor comments: Some plasmids in this collection may have an IS4-like element ISVsa5 family transposase upstream of the CMV promoter.
How to cite: pD649-HAsp-CD80-COMP5AP-AviTag-9xHis was a gift from Chris Garcia (Addgene plasmid # 157189 ; http://n2t.net/addgene:157189 ; RRID:Addgene_157189)
